>Addgene plasmid #191852 | pProEx-HTa-SOD1 C6A/C111A | addgene full sequence | sequence record 379502 | Addgene NGS Result
CCCATTCGCCATTCAGGCTGCTATGGTGCACTCTCAGTACAATCTGCTCTGATGCCGCATAGTTAAGCCA
GTATACACTCCGCTATCGCTACGTGACTGGGTCATGGCTGCGCCCCGACACCCGCCAACACCCGCTGACG
CGCCCTGACGGGCTTGTCTGCTCCCGGCATCCGCTTACAGACAAGCTGTGACCGTCTCCGGGAGCTGCAT
GTGTCAGAGGTTTTCACCGTCATCACCGAAACGCGCGAGGCAGCAGATCAATTCGCGCGCGAAGGCGAAG
CGGCATGCATTTACGTTGACACCATCGAATGGTGCAAAACCTTTCGCGGTATGGCATGATAGCGCCCGGA
AGAGAGTCAATTCAGGGTGGTGAATGTGAAACCAGTAACGTTATACGATGTCGCAGAGTATGCCGGTGTC
TCTTATCAGACCGTTTCCCGCGTGGTGAACCAGGCCAGCCACGTTTCTGCGAAAACGCGGGAAAAAGTGG
AAGCGGCGATGGCGGAGCTGAATTACATTCCCAACCGCGTGGCACAACAACTGGCGGGCAAACAGTCGTT
GCTGATTGGCGTTGCCACCTCCAGTCTGGCCCTGCACGCGCCGTCGCAAATTGTCGCGGCGATTAAATCT
CGCGCCGATCAACTGGGTGCCAGCGTGGTGGTGTCGATGGTAGAACGAAGCGGCGTCGAAGCCTGTAAAG
CGGCGGTGCACAATCTTCTCGCGCAACGCGTCAGTGGGCTGATCATTAACTATCCGCTGGATGACCAGGA
TGCCATTGCTGTGGAAGCTGCCTGCACTAATGTTCCGGCGTTATTTCTTGATGTCTCTGACCAGACACCC
ATCAACAGTATTATTTTCTCCCATGAAGACGGTACGCGACTGGGCGTGGAGCATCTGGTCGCATTGGGTC
ACCAGCAAATCGCGCTGTTAGCGGGCCCATTAAGTTCTGTCTCGGCGCGTCTGCGTCTGGCTGGCTGGCA
TAAATATCTCACTCGCAATCAAATTCAGCCGATAGCGGAACGGGAAGGCGACTGGAGTGCCATGTCCGGT
TTTCAACAAACCATGCAAATGCTGAATGAGGGCATCGTTCCCACTGCGATGCTGGTTGCCAACGATCAGA
TGGCGCTGGGCGCAATGCGCGCCATTACCGAGTCCGGGCTGCGCGTTGGTGCGGATATCTCGGTAGTGGG
ATACGACGATACCGAAGACAGCTCATGTTATATCCCGCCGTTAACCACCATCAAACAGGATTTTCGCCTG
CTGGGGCAAACCAGCGTGGACCGCTTGCTGCAACTCTCTCAGGGCCAGGCGGTGAAGGGCAATCAGCTGT
TGCCCGTCTCACTGGTGAAAAGAAAAACCACCCTGGCACCCAATACGCAAACCGCCTCTCCCCGCGCGTT
GGCCGATTCATTAATGCAGCTGGCACGACAGGTTTCCCGACTGGAAAGCGGGCAGTGAGCGCAACGCAAT
TAATGTAAGTTAGCGCGAATTGATCTGGTTTGACAGCTTATCATCGACTGCACGGTGCACCAATGCTTCT
GGCGTCAGGCAGCCATCGGAAGCTGTGGTATGGCTGTGCAGGTCGTAAATCACTGCATAATTCGTGTCGC
TCAAGGCGCACTCCCGTTCTGGATAATGTTTTTTGCGCCGACATCATAACGGTTCTGGCAAATATTCTGA
AATGAGCTGTTGACAATTAATCATCCGGTCCGTATAATCTGTGGAATTGTGAGCGGATAACAATTTCACA
CAGGAAACAGACCATGTCGTACTACCATCACCATCACCATCACGATTACGATATCCCAACGACCGAAAAC
CTGTATTTTCAGGGCGCCATGGATCCGGAATTCATGGCGACGAAGGCCGTGGCCGTGCTGAAGGGCGACG
GCCCAGTGCAGGGCATCATCAATTTCGAGCAGAAGGAAAGTAATGGACCAGTGAAGGTGTGGGGAAGCAT
TAAAGGACTGACTGAAGGCCTGCATGGATTCCATGTTCATGAGTTTGGAGATAATACAGCAGGCTGTACC
AGTGCAGGTCCTCACTTTAATCCTCTATCCAGAAAACACGGTGGGCCAAAGGATGAAGAGAGGCATGTTG
GAGACTTGGGCAATGTGACTGCTGACAAAGATGGTGTGGCCGATGTGTCTATTGAAGATTCTGTGATCTC
ACTCTCAGGAGACCATGCCATCATTGGCCGCACACTGGTGGTCCATGAAAAAGCAGATGACTTGGGCAAA
GGTGGAAATGAAGAAAGTACAAAGACAGGAAACGCTGGAAGTCGTTTGGCTTGTGGTGTAATTGGGATCG
CCCAATAAAAGCTTGGCTGTTTTGGCGGATGAGAGAAGATTTTCAGCCTGATACAGATTAAATCAGAACG
CAGAAGCGGTCTGATAAAACAGAATTTGCCTGGCGGCAGTAGCGCGGTGGTCCCACCTGACCCCATGCCG
AACTCAGAAGTGAAACGCCGTAGCGCCGATGGTAGTGTGGGGTCTCCCCATGCGAGAGTAGGGAACTGCC
AGGCATCAAATAAAACGAAAGGCTCAGTCGAAAGACTGGGCCTTTCGTTTTATCTGTTGTTTGTCGGTGA
ACGCTCTCCTGAGTAGGACAAATCCGCCGGGAGCGGATTTGAACGTTGCGAAGCAACGGCCCGGAGGGTG
GCGGGCAGGACGCCCGCCATAAACTGCCAGGCATCAAATTAAGCAGAAGGCCATCCTGACGGATGGCCTT
TTTGCGTTTCTACAAACTCTTTTGTTTATTTTTCTAAATACATTCAAATATGTATCCGCTCATGAGACAA
TAACCCTGATAAATGCTTCAATAATATTGAAAAAGGAAGAGTATGAGTATTCAACATTTCCGTGTCGCCC
TTATTCCCTTTTTTGCGGCATTTTGCCTTCCTGTTTTTGCTCACCCAGAAACGCTGGTGAAAGTAAAAGA
TGCTGAAGATCAGTTGGGTGCACGAGTGGGTTACATCGAACTGGATCTCAACAGCGGTAAGATCCTTGAG
AGTTTTCGCCCCGAAGAACGTTTTCCAATGATGAGCACTTTTAAAGTTCTGCTATGTGGCGCGGTATTAT
CCCGTGTTGACGCCGGGCAAGAGCAACTCGGTCGCCGCATACACTATTCTCAGAATGACTTGGTTGAGTA
CTCACCAGTCACAGAAAAGCATCTTACGGATGGCATGACAGTAAGAGAATTATGCAGTGCTGCCATAACC
ATGAGTGATAACACTGCGGCCAACTTACTTCTGACAACGATCGGAGGACCGAAGGAGCTAACCGCTTTTT
TGCACAACATGGGGGATCATGTAACTCGCCTTGATCGTTGGGAACCGGAGCTGAATGAAGCCATACCAAA
CGACGAGCGTGACACCACGATGCCTGTAGCAATGGCAACAACGTTGCGCAAACTATTAACTGGCGAACTA
CTTACTCTAGCTTCCCGGCAACAATTAATAGACTGGATGGAGGCGGATAAAGTTGCAGGACCACTTCTGC
GCTCGGCCCTTCCGGCTGGCTGGTTTATTGCTGATAAATCTGGAGCCGGTGAGCGTGGGTCTCGCGGTAT
CATTGCAGCACTGGGGCCAGATGGTAAGCCCTCCCGTATCGTAGTTATCTACACGACGGGGAGTCAGGCA
ACTATGGATGAACGAAATAGACAGATCGCTGAGATAGGTGCCTCACTGATTAAGCATTGGTAACTGTCAG
ACCAAGTTTACTCATATATACTTTAGATTGATTTAAAACTTCATTTTTAATTTAAAAGGATCTAGGTGAA
GATCCTTTTTGATAATCTCATGACCAAAATCCCTTAACGTGAGTTTTCGTTCCACTGAGCGTCAGACCCC
GTAGAAAAGATCAAAGGATCTTCTTGAGATCCTTTTTTTCTGCGCGTAATCTGCTGCTTGCAAACAAAAA
AACCACCGCTACCAGCGGTGGTTTGTTTGCCGGATCAAGAGCTACCAACTCTTTTTCCGAAGGTAACTGG
CTTCAGCAGAGCGCAGATACCAAATACTGTCCTTCTAGTGTAGCCGTAGTTAGGCCACCACTTCAAGAAC
TCTGTAGCACCGCCTACATACCTCGCTCTGCTAATCCTGTTACCAGTGGCTGCTGCCAGTGGCGATAAGT
CGTGTCTTACCGGGTTGGACTCAAGACGATAGTTACCGGATAAGGCGCAGCGGTCGGGCTGAACGGGGGG
TTCGTGCACACAGCCCAGCTTGGAGCGAACGACCTACACCGAACTGAGATACCTACAGCGTGAGCTATGA
GAAAGCGCCACGCTTCCCGAAGGGAGAAAGGCGGACAGGTATCCGGTAAGCGGCAGGGTCGGAACAGGAG
AGCGCACGAGGGAGCTTCCAGGGGGAAACGCCTGGTATCTTTATAGTCCTGTCGGGTTTCGCCACCTCTG
ACTTGAGCGTCGATTTTTGTGATGCTCGTCAGGGGGGCGGAGCCTATGGAAAAACGCCAGCAACGCGGCC
TTTTTACGGTTCCTGGCCTTTTGCTGGCCTTTTGCTCACATGTTCTTTCCTGCGTTATCCCCTGATTCTG
TGGATAACCGTATTACCGCCTTTGAGTGAGCTGATACCGCTCGCCGCAGCCGAACGACCGAGCGCAGCGA
GTCAGTGAGCGAGGAAGCGGAAGAGCGCCTGATGCGGTATTTTCTCCTTACGCATCTGTGCGGTATTTCA
CACCGCATAATTTTGTTAAAATTCGCGTTAAATTTTTGTTAAATCAGCTCATTTTTTAACCAATAGGCCG
AAATCGGCAAAATCCCTTATAAATCAAAAGAATAGACCGAGATAGGGT
[37 nt withheld, positions 4809-4845]
AAAGAACGTGGACTCCAACGTCAAAGG
[49 nt withheld, positions 4873-4921]
T
[91 nt withheld, positions 4923-5013]
G
[124 nt withheld, positions 5015-5138]
Features (pLannotate 1.2.2; 20 found; start..end, strand, type, name):
      5..21      -  CDS            lacZα (fragment): LacZα fragment of β-galactosidase; lacZ fragment
     22..112     -  misc_feature   bom (fragment): basis of mobility region from pBR322
    214..254     -  CDS            rop (fragment): Rop protein, which maintains plasmids at low copy number; rop
    298..375     +  promoter       lacIq promoter: lacI (mutant); In the lacIq allele, a single base change in the promoter boosts expression of the lacI gene about 10-fold.
    376..1458    +  CDS            lacI: lac repressor; lacI; The lac repressor binds to the lac operator to inhibit transcription in E. coli. This inhibition can be relieved by adding lactose or isopropyl-β-D-thiogalactopyranoside (IPTG).
   1500..1517    +  promoter       tet promoter (fragment): E. coli promoter for tetracycline efflux protein gene
   1513..1614    -  CDS            yciV (fragment): RNAAM_ECOLI - Also known as trpH From Escherichia coli (strain K12).
   1689..1705    +  promoter       EM7 promoter (fragment): synthetic bacterial promoter&nbsp
   1727..1743    +  protein_bind   lac operator: The lac repressor binds to the lac operator to inhibit transcription in E. coli. This inhibition can be relieved by adding lactose or isopropyl-β-D-thiogalactopyranoside (IPTG). lac repressor encoded by lacI
   1774..1793    +  CDS            8xHis (fragment): 8xHis affinity tag
   1815..1835    +  CDS            TEV site: tobacco etch virus (TEV) protease recognition and cleavage site
   1854..2315    +  CDS            SOD1: SODC_HUMAN - Experimental evidence at protein level: Swiss-Prot protein existence level 1. Destroys radicals which are normally produced within the cells and which are toxic to biological systems. From Homo sapiens (Human).
   2408..2523    +  ncRNA          5S rRNA: Accession: RF00001 - 5S ribosomal RNA
   2527..2613    +  terminator     rrnB T1 terminator: Escherichia coli rrnB; transcription terminator T1 from the E. coli rrnB gene
   2705..2732    +  terminator     rrnB T2 terminator: transcription terminator T2 from the E. coli rrnB gene
   2751..2842    +  promoter       AmpR promoter: bla
   2843..3703    +  CDS            AmpR: β-lactamase; bla; confers resistance to ampicillin, carbenicillin, and related antibiotics
   3874..4462    +  rep_origin     ori: high-copy-number ColE1/pMB1/pBR322/pUC origin of replication
   4648..4699    -  misc_feature   bom (fragment): basis of mobility region from pBR322
   4710..5138    -  rep_origin     f1 ori (sequence partly withheld): f1 bacteriophage origin of replication; arrow indicates direction of (+) strand synthesis
