[The description below was written by a language model from this plasmid's Addgene catalogue record and pLannotate feature annotations shown in this document.]
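Description:
pProEx-HTa-SOD1 C6A/C111A is a bacterial expression plasmid built on the pProEx-HTa backbone for producing a double-mutant form of human Cu/Zn superoxide dismutase (SOD1) in E. coli. It is maintained through a high-copy ColE1/pMB1-type origin and selected with ampicillin via the β-lactamase (AmpR) gene and its own promoter. An f1 phage origin is also present, along with remnants of pBR322-derived sequences (bom, rop and lacZα fragments) that are only partial.

The 465 bp SOD1 coding sequence, derived from an earlier mammalian SOD1 wild-type plasmid, was inserted between EcoRI and HindIII sites and carries alanine substitutions at cysteines 6 and 111. It lies downstream of a histidine affinity tag (annotated as a fragment of a longer His tag) and a TEV protease recognition site, so the protein is made as an N-terminally His-tagged fusion whose tag can be cleaved off after affinity purification. The annotation does not name an intact promoter for the cassette, detecting only short promoter-like fragments, but a lac operator sits just upstream of the tag. The plasmid also carries lacI under the lacIq promoter, indicating lac repressor-controlled expression that can be relieved with IPTG. Transcription is terminated by the rrnB T1 and T2 terminators, preceded by a 5S rRNA segment from the same operon.

The associated publication is a structural study of overoxidized SOD1 in ROS-induced ALS filament formation. The sequenced record is 5,138 nt, slightly shorter than the 5,244 bp total listed in the catalogue.
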