Addgene plasmid #191852: pProEx-HTa-SOD1 C6A/C111A
Purpose: express C6A/C111A mutant SOD1 in bacterial cells
Depositing lab: Nam-Chul Ha. Depositing organization: Seoul National University. Publication: Structural analysis of the overoxidized Cu/Zn-superoxide dismutase in ROS-induced ALS filament formation. Baek Y, Woo TG, Ahn J, Lee D, Kwon Y, Park BJ, Ha NC. Commun Biol. 2022 Oct 12;5(1):1085. doi: 10.1038/s42003-022-04017-0. PubMed 36224351.
Backbone
  Vector backbone: pProEx-HTa
  Backbone size w/o insert (bp): 4779
  Total vector size (bp): 5244
  Vector type: Bacterial Expression
Growth in bacteria
  Bacterial resistance: Ampicillin, 100 μg/mL
  Growth temperature: 37°C
  Growth strain: DH5alpha
  Copy number: High Copy
Gene/Insert
  Gene/Insert name: SOD1
  Species: H. sapiens (human)
  Insert size (bp): 465
  Mutation: C6A, C111A
  Entrez Gene: SOD1 (a.k.a. ALS, ALS1, HEL-S-44, IPOA, SOD, STAHP, hSod1, homodimer)
  Cloning method: Restriction Enzyme; 5′ cloning site EcoRI (not destroyed); 3′ cloning site Hind3 (not destroyed)
  Sequencing primers: 5′ M13_pUC_Rev_primer; 3′ pBAD_Rev_primer
Resource information
  A portion of this plasmid was derived from a plasmid made by: from pF151 pcDNA3.1(+)SOD1WT (addgene)
Terms and licenses: Academic/Nonprofit Terms; Industry Terms: Not Available to Industry
How to cite: pProEx-HTa-SOD1 C6A/C111A was a gift from Nam-Chul Ha (Addgene plasmid # 191852 ; http://n2t.net/addgene:191852 ; RRID:Addgene_191852)
